>Addgene plasmid #196937 | pCI-neo-Myc-Rabex-5 | addgene full sequence | sequence record 388942 | Addgene NGS Result
GATCTGCGCAGCACCATGGCCTGAAATAACCTCTGAAAGAGGAACTTGGTTAGGTACCTTCTGAGGCGGA
AAGAACCAGCTGTGGAATGTGTGTCAGTTAGGGTGTGGAAAGTCCCCAGGCTCCCCAGCAGGCAGAAGTA
TGCAAAGCATGCATCTCAATTAGTCAGCAACCAGGTGTGGAAAGTCCCCAGGCTCCCCAGCAGGCAGAAG
TATGCAAAGCATGCATCTCAATTAGTCAGCAACCATAGTCCCGCCCCTAACTCCGCCCATCCCGCCCCTA
ACTCCGCCCAGTTCCGCCCATTCTCCGCCCCATGGCTGACTAATTTTTTTTATTTATGCAGAGGCCGAGG
CCGCCTCGGCCTCTGAGCTATTCCAGAAGTAGTGAGGAGGCTTTTTTGGAGGCCTAGGCTTTTGCAAAAA
GCTTGATTCTTCTGACACAACAGTCTCGAACTTAAGGCTAGAGCCACCATGATTGAACAAGATGGATTGC
ACGCAGGTTCTCCGGCCGCTTGGGTGGAGAGGCTATTCGGCTATGACTGGGCACAACAGACAATCGGCTG
CTCTGATGCCGCCGTGTTCCGGCTGTCAGCGCAGGGGCGCCCGGTTCTTTTTGTCAAGACCGACCTGTCC
GGTGCCCTGAATGAACTGCAGGACGAGGCAGCGCGGCTATCGTGGCTGGCCACGACGGGCGTTCCTTGCG
CAGCTGTGCTCGACGTTGTCACTGAAGCGGGAAGGGACTGGCTGCTATTGGGCGAAGTGCCGGGGCAGGA
TCTCCTGTCATCTCACCTTGCTCCTGCCGAGAAAGTATCCATCATGGCTGATGCAATGCGGCGGCTGCAT
ACGCTTGATCCGGCTACCTGCCCATTCGACCACCAAGCGAAACATCGCATCGAGCGAGCACGTACTCGGA
TGGAAGCCGGTCTTGTCGATCAGGATGATCTGGACGAAGAGCATCAGGGGCTCGCGCCAGCCGAACTGTT
CGCCAGGCTCAAGGCGCGCATGCCCGACGGCGAGGATCTCGTCGTGACCCATGGCGATGCCTGCTTGCCG
AATATCATGGTGGAAAATGGCCGCTTTTCTGGATTCATCGACTGTGGCCGGCTGGGTGTGGCGGACCGCT
ATCAGGACATAGCGTTGGCTACCCGTGATATTGCTGAAGAGCTTGGCGGCGAATGGGCTGACCGCTTCCT
CGTGCTTTACGGTATCGCCGCTCCCGATTCGCAGCGCATCGCCTTCTATCGCCTTCTTGACGAGTTCTTC
TGAGCGGGACTCTGGGGTTCGAAATGACCGACCAAGCGACGCCCAACCTGCCATCACGATGGCCGCAATA
AAATATCTTTATTTTCATTACATCTGTGTGTTGGTTTTTTGTGTGAATCGATAGCGATAAGGATCCGCGT
ATGGTGCACTCTCAGTACAATCTGCTCTGATGCCGCATAGTTAAGCCAGCCCCGACACCCGCCAACACCC
GCTGACGCGCCCTGACGGGCTTGTCTGCTCCCGGCATCCGCTTACAGACAAGCTGTGACCGTCTCCGGGA
GCTGCATGTGTCAGAGGTTTTCACCGTCATCACCGAAACGCGCGAGACGAAAGGGCCTCGTGATACGCCT
ATTTTTATAGGTTAATGTCATGATAATAATGGTTTCTTAGACGTCAGGTGGCACTTTTCGGGGAAATGTG
CGCGGAACCCCTATTTGTTTATTTTTCTAAATACATTCAAATATGTATCCGCTCATGAGACAATAACCCT
GATAAATGCTTCAATAATATTGAAAAAGGAAGAGTATGAGTATTCAACATTTCCGTGTCGCCCTTATTCC
CTTTTTTGCGGCATTTTGCCTTCCTGTTTTTGCTCACCCAGAAACGCTGGTGAAAGTAAAAGATGCTGAA
GATCAGTTGGGTGCACGAGTGGGTTACATCGAACTGGATCTCAACAGCGGTAAGATCCTTGAGAGTTTTC
GCCCCGAAGAACGTTTTCCAATGATGAGCACTTTTAAAGTTCTGCTATGTGGCGCGGTATTATCCCGTAT
TGACGCCGGGCAAGAGCAACTCGGTCGCCGCATACACTATTCTCAGAATGACTTGGTTGAGTACTCACCA
GTCACAGAAAAGCATCTTACGGATGGCATGACAGTAAGAGAATTATGCAGTGCTGCCATAACCATGAGTG
ATAACACTGCGGCCAACTTACTTCTGACAACGATCGGAGGACCGAAGGAGCTAACCGCTTTTTTGCACAA
CATGGGGGATCATGTAACTCGCCTTGATCGTTGGGAACCGGAGCTGAATGAAGCCATACCAAACGACGAG
CGTGACACCACGATGCCTGTAGCAATGGCAACAACGTTGCGCAAACTATTAACTGGCGAACTACTTACTC
TAGCTTCCCGGCAACAATTAATAGACTGGATGGAGGCGGATAAAGTTGCAGGACCACTTCTGCGCTCGGC
CCTTCCGGCTGGCTGGTTTATTGCTGATAAATCTGGAGCCGGTGAGCGTGGGTCTCGCGGTATCATTGCA
GCACTGGGGCCAGATGGTAAGCCCTCCCGTATCGTAGTTATCTACACGACGGGGAGTCAGGCAACTATGG
ATGAACGAAATAGACAGATCGCTGAGATAGGTGCCTCACTGATTAAGCATTGGTAACTGTCAGACCAAGT
TTACTCATATATACTTTAGATTGATTTAAAACTTCATTTTTAATTTAAAAGGATCTAGGTGAAGATCCTT
TTTGATAATCTCATGACCAAAATCCCTTAACGTGAGTTTTCGTTCCACTGAGCGTCAGACCCCGTAGAAA
AGATCAAAGGATCTTCTTGAGATCCTTTTTTTCTGCGCGTAATCTGCTGCTTGCAAACAAAAAAACCACC
GCTACCAGCGGTGGTTTGTTTGCCGGATCAAGAGCTACCAACTCTTTTTCCGAAGGTAACTGGCTTCAGC
AGAGCGCAGATACCAAATACTGTTCTTCTAGTGTAGCCGTAGTTAGGCCACCACTTCAAGAACTCTGTAG
CACCGCCTACATACCTCGCTCTGCTAATCCTGTTACCAGTGGCTGCTGCCAGTGGCGATAAGTCGTGTCT
TACCGGGTTGGACTCAAGACGATAGTTACCGGATAAGGCGCAGCGGTCGGGCTGAACGGGGGGTTCGTGC
ACACAGCCCAGCTTGGAGCGAACGACCTACACCGAACTGAGATACCTACAGCGTGAGCTATGAGAAAGCG
CCACGCTTCCCGAAGGGAGAAAGGCGGACAGGTATCCGGTAAGCGGCAGGGTCGGAACAGGAGAGCGCAC
GAGGGAGCTTCCAGGGGGAAACGCCTGGTATCTTTATAGTCCTGTCGGGTTTCGCCACCTCTGACTTGAG
CGTCGATTTTTGTGATGCTCGTCAGGGGGGCGGAGCCTATGGAAAAACGCCAGCAACGCGGCCTTTTTAC
GGTTCCTGGCCTTTTGCTGGCCTTTTGCTCACATGGCTCGACAGATCTTCAATATTGGCCATTAGCCATA
TTATTCATTGGTTATATAGCATAAATCAATATTGGCTATTGGCCATTGCATACGTTGTATCTATATCATA
ATATGTACATTTATATTGGCTCATGTCCAATATGACCGCCATGTTGGCATTGATTATTGACTAGTTATTA
ATAGTAATCAATTACGGGGTCATTAGTTCATAGCCCATATATGGAGTTCCGCGTTACATAACTTACGGTA
AATGGCCCGCCTGGCTGACCGCCCAACGACCCCCGCCCATTGACGTCAATAATGACGTATGTTCCCATAG
TAACGCCAATAGGGACTTTCCATTGACGTCAATGGGTGGAGTATTTACGGTAAACTGCCCACTTGGCAGT
ACATCAAGTGTATCATATGCCAAGTCCGCCCCCTATTGACGTCAATGACGGTAAATGGCCCGCCTGGCAT
TATGCCCAGTACATGACCTTACGGGACTTTCCTACTTGGCAGTACATCTACGTATTAGTCATCGCTATTA
CCATGGTGATGCGGTTTTGGCAGTACACCAATGGGCGTGGATAGCGGTTTGACTCACGGGGATTTCCAAG
TCTCCACCCCATTGACGTCAATGGGAGTTTGTTTTGGCACCAAAATCAACGGGACTTTCCAAAATGTCGT
AACAACTGCGATCGCCCGCCCCGTTGACGCAAATGGGCGGTAGGCGTGTACGGTGGGAGGTCTATATAAG
CAGAGCTCGTTTAGTGAACCGTCAGATCACTAGAAGCTTTATTGCGGTAGTTTATCACAGTTAAATTGCT
AACGCAGTCAGTGCTTCTGACACAACAGTCTCGAACTTAAGCTGCAGTGACTCTCTTAAGGTAGCCTTGC
AGAAGTTGGTCGTGAGGCACTGGGCAGGTAAGTATCAAGGTTACAAGACAGGTTTAAGGAGACCAATAGA
AACTGGGCTTGTCGAGACAGAGAAGACTCTTGCGTTTCTGATAGGCACCTATTGGTCTTACTGACATCCA
CTTTGCCTTTCTCTCCACAGGTGTCCACTCCCAGTTCAATTACAGCTCTTAAGGCTAGAGTACTTAATAC
GACTCACTATAGGCTAGCCTCGAGAATTCACGCGTGGTACCTCTAGAGTCGACCCCATGGCCCATATGGA
ACAAAAACTCATCTCAGAAGAGGATCTGGGTGGCGGCCGCTCTAGCCCTATGAGCCTTAAGTCTGAACGC
CGAGGAATTCATGTGGATCAGTCGGAGCTCCTATGCAAGAAAGGATGTGGTTACTACGGCAACCCTGCTT
GGCAGGGTTTCTGCTCCAAGTGCTGGAGAGAGGAGTACCACAAAGCCAGGCAGAAGCAGATTCAGGAGGA
CTGGGAACTGGCAGAGCGACTGCAGCGGGAGGAAGAAGAGGCCTTTGCCAGCAGTCAGAGCAGCCAAGGT
GCCCAATCCCTCACATTTTCCAAGTTTGAAGAGAAGAAAACCAATGAGAAGACCCGCAAGGTTACCACAG
TGAAGAAATTCTTCAGTGCTTCATCCAGGGTTGGAGCAAAGAAGGCAGAAATTCAGGAAGCAAAAGCTCC
CAGTCCTTCCATAAACCGGCAAACCAGCATTGAAACGGATAGAGTGTCTAAAGAGTTCATAGAATTTCTC
AAGACCTTCCACAAGACAGGCCAAGAAATCTATAAGCAGACCAAGCTGTTTTTGGAAGCAATGCATTACA
AAAGGGACTTAAGTATTGAGGAGCAGTCAGAGTGTACTCAGGATTTTTACCAGAATGTGGCTGAAAGAAT
GCAGACTCGTGGAAAAGTGCCTCCAGAAAGAGTTGAGAAGATAATGGATCAGATTGAAAAGTACATCATG
ACTCGTCTCTATAAATATGTGTTCTGTCCAGAAACTACTGATGATGAGAAGAAAGATCTTGCTATTCAGA
AGAGGATCAGAGCCCTGCACTGGGTTACACCTCAGATGCTTTGTGTCCCTGTTAATGAAGAAATTCCAGA
AGTGTCCGATATGGTGGTGAAAGCAATTACAGATATCATTGAGATGGATTCGAAACGTGTGCCCCGGGAT
AAGTTGGCCTGCATCACCAAGTGCAGCAAGCACATCTTCAATGCCATCAAGATCACCAAGAATGAGCCGG
CTTCAGCCGACGACTTCTTACCCACACTCATCTACATTGTCTTGAAGGGCAACCCCCCACGCCTTCAGTC
CAACATCCAGTACATCACCCGCTTCTGCAACCCAAGCCGACTGATGACGGGTGAGGATGGCTACTATTTC
ACCAATCTGTGCTGTGCCGTGGCTTTCATTGAGAAATTAGATGCTCAGTCTTTGAATTTAAGTCAGGAAG
ATTTTGATCGATACATGTCTGGCCAGACTTCTCCCAGGAAGCAGGAATCTGAGAATTGGTCTCCTGATGC
GTGCTTAGGTGTGAAGCAGATGTATAAGAATTTGGACCTCCTGTCTCAGTTGAATGAACGACAGGAAAGG
ATTATGAATGAAGCCAAGAAACTTGAGAAAGACCTCATAGATTGGACGGATGGAATCGCAAAAGAGGTTC
AAGACATTGTTGAGAAATACCCACTTGAAATTAGACCCCCAAATCAGTCTGTAGCAGCTATTGACTCTGA
AAATGTTGAAAATGATAAACTTCCTCCACCGTTGCAACCTCAAGTTTATGCAGGATAGGCTCAGACTACC
CGGGGGAATCACTAGCCGCTTCCCTTTAGTGAGGGTTAATGCTTCGAGCAGACATGATAAGATACATTGA
TGAGTTTGGACAAACCACAACTAGAATGCAGTGAAAAAAATGCTTTATTTGTGAAATTTGTGATGCTATT
GCTTTATTTGTAACCATTATAAGCTGCAATAAACAAGTTAACAACAACAATTGCATTCATTTTATGTTTC
AGGTTCAGGGGGAGATGTGGGAGGTTTTTTAAAGCAAGTAAAACCTCTACAAATGTGGTAAAATCCGATA
AGGATCGATCCGGGCTGGCGTAATAGCGAAGAGGCCCGCACCGATCGCCCTTCCCAACAGTTGCGCAGCC
TGAATGGCGAATGG
[124 nt withheld, positions 6525-6648]
C
[91 nt withheld, positions 6650-6740]
A
[49 nt withheld, positions 6742-6790]
CCTTTGACGTTGGAGTCCACGTTCTTT
[37 nt withheld, positions 6818-6854]
ACCCTATCTCGGTCTATTCTTTTGATTTATAAGGGATTTTGCCGATTTCGGCCTATTGGTTAAAAAATGA
GCTGATTTAACAAAAATTTAACGCGAATTTTAACAAAATATTAACGCTTACAATTTCCTGATGCGGTATT
TTCTCCTTACGCATCTGTGCGGTATTTCACACCGCATACGCG
Features (pLannotate 1.2.2; 20 found; start..end, strand, type, name):
     61..418     +  promoter       SV40 promoter: SV40 enhancer and early promoter
    469..1260    +  CDS            neo: KKA2_KLEPN - Also known as kan, nptII. Experimental evidence at protein level: Swiss-Prot protein existence level 1. Resistance to kanamycin, neomycin, paromomycin, ribostamycin, butirosin and gentamicin B. From Klebsiella pneumoniae.
   1327..1375    +  polyA_signal   poly(A) signal: synthetic polyadenylation signal
   1395..1449    -  misc_feature   bom (fragment): basis of mobility region from pBR322
   1551..1586    -  CDS            rop (fragment): Rop protein, which maintains plasmids at low copy number; rop
   1681..1785    +  promoter       AmpR promoter: bla
   1786..2646    +  CDS            AmpR: β-lactamase; bla; confers resistance to ampicillin, carbenicillin, and related antibiotics
   2817..3405    +  rep_origin     ori: high-copy-number ColE1/pMB1/pBR322/pUC origin of replication
   3618..3995    +  enhancer       CMV enhancer: human cytomegalovirus immediate early enhancer
   3996..4207    +  promoter       CMV promoter: human cytomegalovirus (CMV) immediate early promoter
   4368..4500    +  intron         chimeric intron: chimera between introns from human β-globin and immunoglobulin heavy chain genes
   4545..4563    +  promoter       T7 promoter: promoter for bacteriophage T7 RNA polymerase
   4649..4665    +  misc_feature   MCS (fragment): pBluescript multiple cloning site
   4670..6145    +  CDS            RABGEF1: RABX5_BOVIN - Also known as RABEX5. Experimental evidence at protein level: Swiss-Prot protein existence level 1. Rab effector protein acting as linker between gamma-adaptin and RAB5A. Involved in endocytic membrane fusion and membrane trafficking of recycling endosomes. Stimulates nucleotide exchange on RAB5A. Can act as a ubiquitin ligase. From Bos taurus (Bovine).
   6183..6200    -  promoter       T3 promoter (fragment): promoter for bacteriophage T3 RNA polymerase
   6218..6339    -  polyA_signal   SV40 poly(A) signal: SV40 polyadenylation signal
   6362..6430    -  CDS            large T antigen (fragment): large T antigen from SV40 (simian virus 40)
   6454..6521    +  CDS            lacZα (fragment): LacZα fragment of β-galactosidase; lacZ fragment
   6525..6953    +  rep_origin     f1 ori (sequence partly withheld): f1 bacteriophage origin of replication; arrow indicates direction of (+) strand synthesis
   6981..7032    -  misc_feature   bom (fragment): basis of mobility region from pBR322
