[The description below was written by a language model from this plasmid's Addgene catalogue record and pLannotate feature annotations shown in this document.]
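Description:
pCI-neo-Myc-Rabex-5 is a mammalian expression plasmid of about 7.0 kb, built on the pCI-neo backbone, that produces bovine Rabex-5 (RABGEF1) carrying an N-terminal Myc epitope tag. In bacteria it is maintained through a high-copy ColE1/pUC-type origin and selected with ampicillin via the β-lactamase gene. An f1 origin is also present, which allows single-stranded DNA production. For mammalian cells, a separate cassette places the neomycin phosphotransferase gene under the SV40 enhancer/early promoter with a synthetic polyadenylation signal, permitting G418 selection of stable transfectants.

The expression unit consists of the human CMV immediate-early enhancer and promoter followed by a chimeric β-globin/immunoglobulin intron, which generally improves transcript processing and expression. Next come a T7 promoter usable for in vitro transcription, the Myc-Rabex-5 coding region, and an SV40 polyadenylation signal. The insert was cloned between SmaI and NotI sites, both destroyed in the process. The depositor notes that a short seven-residue linker lies between the Myc tag and the start of Rabex-5. The Myc tag itself is not annotated in the feature table, which marks only the RABGEF1 open reading frame preceded by a small polylinker remnant.

Rabex-5 is a guanine nucleotide exchange factor for Rab5 involved in endocytic membrane fusion and trafficking, and it can also bind ubiquitin and act as a ubiquitin ligase. The construct suits transient or stable expression of epitope-tagged Rabex-5 for detection, immunoprecipitation or localisation studies addressing these activities.
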