Addgene plasmid #196937: pCI-neo-Myc-Rabex-5
Purpose: Expresses Myc-tagged Rabex-5 in mammalian cells
Depositing lab: Juan Bonifacino. Depositing organization: National Institute of Child Health and Human Development (NICHD). Publication: The Rab5 guanine nucleotide exchange factor Rabex-5 binds ubiquitin (Ub) and functions as a Ub ligase through an atypical Ub-interacting motif and a zinc finger domain. Mattera R, Tsai YC, Weissman AM, Bonifacino JS. J Biol Chem. 2006 Mar 10;281(10):6874-83. doi: 10.1074/jbc.M509939200. Epub 2006 Jan 5. PubMed 16407276.
Backbone
  Vector backbone: pCI-neo
  Backbone size w/o insert (bp): 5472
  Total vector size (bp): 7037
  Vector type: Mammalian Expression
  Selectable markers: Neomycin (select with G418)
Growth in bacteria
  Bacterial resistance: Ampicillin, 100 μg/mL
  Growth temperature: 37°C
  Growth strain: DH5alpha
  Copy number: Unknown
Gene/Insert
  Gene/Insert name: Rabex-5
  Species: B. taurus (bovine)
  Insert size (bp): 1568
  Entrez Gene: RABGEF1 (a.k.a. RABEX5)
  Promoter: CMV
  Tag / fusion protein: Myc (N terminal on insert)
  Cloning method: Restriction Enzyme; 5′ cloning site SmaI (destroyed during cloning); 3′ cloning site NotI (destroyed during cloning)
  Sequencing primers: 5′ pCI-neo forward; 3′ pCI-neo reverse
Terms and licenses: Academic/Nonprofit Terms; Industry Terms: Not Available to Industry
Depositor comments: This construct encodes an extra GGGRSSP sequence between the Myc tag and the start of the Rabex-5 sequence.
How to cite: pCI-neo-Myc-Rabex-5 was a gift from Juan Bonifacino (Addgene plasmid # 196937 ; http://n2t.net/addgene:196937 ; RRID:Addgene_196937)
